>Addgene plasmid #125821 | pCAGGS-pac-T2A-iCre (v2) | addgene full sequence | sequence record 247197 | Addgene NGS Result
CACCTGGGTCGACATTGATTATTGACTAGTTATTAATAGTAATCAATTACGGGGTCATTAGTTCATAGCC
CATATATGGAGTTCCGCGTTACATAACTTACGGTAAATGGCCCGCCTGGCTGACCGCCCAACGACCCCCG
CCCATTGACGTCAATAATGACGTATGTTCCCATAGTAACGCCAATAGGGACTTTCCATTGACGTCAATGG
GTGGAGTATTTACGGTAAACTGCCCACTTGGCAGTACATCAAGTGTATCATATGCCAAGTACGCCCCCTA
TTGACGTCAATGACGGTAAATGGCCCGCCTGGCATTATGCCCAGTACATGACCTTATGGGACTTTCCTAC
TTGGCAGTACATCTACGTATTAGTCATCGCTATTACCATGGTCGAGGTGAGCCCCACGTTCTGCTTCACT
CTCCCCATCTCCCCCCCCTCCCCACCCCCAATTTTGTATTTATTTATTTTTTAATTATTTTGTGCAGCGA
TGGGGGCGGGGGGGGGGGGGGGGCGCGCGCCAGGCGGGGCGGGGCGGGGCGAGGGGCGGGGCGGGGCGAG
GCGGAGAGGTGCGGCGGCAGCCAATCAGAGCGGCGCGCTCCGAAAGTTTCCTTTTATGGCGAGGCGGCGG
CGGCGGCGGCCCTATAAAAAGCGAAGCGCGCGGCGGGCGGGAGTCGCTGCGCGCTGCCTTCGCCCCGTGC
CCCGCTCCGCCGCCGCCTCGCGCCGCCCGCCCCGGCTCTGACTGACCGCGTTACTCCCACAGGTGAGCGG
GCGGGACGGCCCTTCTCCTCCGGGCTGTAATTAGCGCTTGGTTTAATGACGGCTTGTTTCTTTTCTGTGG
CTGCGTGAAAGCCTTGAGGGGCTCCGGGAGGGCCCTTTGTGCGGGGGGAGCGGCTCGGGGGGTGCGTGCG
TGTGTGTGTGCGTGGGGAGCGCCGCGTGCGGCTCCGCGCTGCCCGGCGGCTGTGAGCGCTGCGGGCGCGG
CGCGGGGCTTTGTGCGCTCCGCAGTGTGCGCGAGGGGAGCGCGGCCGGGGGCGGTGCCCCGCGGTGCGGG
GGGGGCTGCGAGGGGAACAAAGGCTGCGTGCGGGGTGTGTGCGTGGGGGGGTGAGCAGGGGGTGTGGGCG
CGTCGGTCGGGCTGCAACCCCCCCTGCACCCCCCTCCCCGAGTTGCTGAGCACGGCCCGGCTTCGGGTGC
GGGGCTCCGTACGGGGCGTGGCGCGGGGCTCGCCGTGCCGGGCGGGGGGTGGCGGCAGGTGGGGGTGCCG
GGCGGGGCGGGGCCGCCTCGGGCCGGGGAGGGCTCGGGGGAGGGGCGCGGCGGCCCCCGGAGCGCCGGCG
GCTGTCGAGGCGCGGCGAGCCGCAGCCATTGCCTTTTATGGTAATCGTGCGAGAGGGCGCAGGGACTTCC
TTTGTCCCAAATCTGTGCGGAGCCGAAATCTGGGAGGCGCCGCCGCACCCCCTCTAGCGGGCGCGGGGCG
AAGCGGTGCGGCGCCGGCAGGAAGGAAATGGGCGGGGAGGGCCTTCGTGCGTCGCCGCGCCGCCGTCCCC
TTCTCCCTCTCCAGCCTCGGGGCTGTCCGCGGGGGGACGGCTGCCTTCGGGGGGGACGGGGCAGGGCGGG
GTTCGGCTTCTGGCGTGTGACCGGCGGCTCTAGAGCCTCTGCTAACCATGTTCATGCCTTCTTCTTTTTC
CTACAGCTCCTGGGCAACGTGCTGGTTATTGTGCTGTCTCATCATTTTGGCAAAGAATTCGCCATGGCCG
AGTACAAGCCCACGGTGCGCCTCGCCACCCGCGACGACGTCCCCAGGGCCGTACGCACCCTCGCCGCCGC
GTTCGCCGACTACCCCGCCACGCGCCACACCGTCGATCCGGACCGCCACATCGAGCGGGTCACCGAGCTG
CAAGAACTCTTCCTCACGCGCGTCGGGCTCGACATCGGCAAGGTGTGGGTCGCGGACGACGGCGCCGCGG
TGGCGGTCTGGACCACGCCGGAGAGCGTCGAAGCGGGGGCGGTGTTCGCCGAGATCGGCCCGCGCATGGC
CGAGTTGAGCGGTTCCCGGCTGGCCGCGCAGCAACAGATGGAAGGCCTCCTGGCGCCGCACCGGCCCAAG
GAGCCCGCGTGGTTCCTGGCCACCGTCGGCGTCTCGCCCGACCACCAGGGCAAGGGTCTGGGCAGCGCCG
TCGTGCTCCCCGGAGTGGAGGCGGCCGAGCGCGCCGGGGTGCCCGCCTTCCTGGAGACCTCCGCGCCCCG
CAACCTCCCCTTCTACGAGCGGCTCGGCTTCACCGTCACCGCCGACGTCGAGGTGCCCGAAGGACCGCGC
ACCTGGTGCATGACCCGCAAGCCCGGTGCCGGCGGCTCCGGCGGCCGCTCCGAGGGCCGCGGCTCCCTGC
TGACCTGCGGCGACGTGGAGGAGAACCCCGGCCCCGCCCCCGGCTCCACCATGGTGCCCAAGAAGAAGAG
GAAAGTCTCCAACCTGCTGACTGTGCACCAAAACCTGCCTGCCCTCCCTGTGGATGCCACCTCTGATGAA
GTCAGGAAGAACCTGATGGACATGTTCAGGGACAGGCAGGCCTTCTCTGAACACACCTGGAAGATGCTCC
TGTCTGTGTGCAGATCCTGGGCTGCCTGGTGCAAGCTGAACAACAGGAAATGGTTCCCTGCTGAACCTGA
GGATGTGAGGGACTACCTCCTGTACCTGCAAGCCAGAGGCCTGGCTGTGAAGACCATCCAACAGCACCTG
GGCCAGCTCAACATGCTGCACAGGAGATCTGGCCTGCCTCGCCCTTCTGACTCCAATGCTGTGTCCCTGG
TGATGAGGAGAATCAGAAAGGAGAATGTGGATGCTGGGGAGAGAGCCAAGCAGGCCCTGGCCTTTGAACG
CACTGACTTTGACCAAGTCAGATCCCTGATGGAGAACTCTGACAGATGCCAGGACATCAGGAACCTGGCC
TTCCTGGGCATTGCCTACAACACCCTGCTGCGCATTGCCGAAATTGCCAGAATCAGAGTGAAGGACATCT
CCCGCACCGATGGTGGGAGAATGCTGATCCACATTGGCAGGACCAAGACCCTGGTGTCCACAGCTGGTGT
GGAGAAGGCCCTGTCCCTGGGGGTTACCAAGCTGGTGGAGAGATGGATCTCTGTGTCTGGTGTGGCTGAT
GACCCCAACAACTACCTGTTCTGCCGGGTCAGAAAGAATGGTGTGGCTGCCCCTTCTGCCACCTCCCAAC
TGTCCACCCGGGCCCTGGAAGGGATCTTTGAGGCCACCCACCGCCTGATCTATGGTGCCAAGGATGACTC
TGGGCAGAGATACCTGGCCTGGTCTGGCCACTCTGCCAGAGTGGGTGCTGCCAGGGACATGGCCAGGGCT
GGTGTGTCCATCCCTGAAATCATGCAGGCTGGTGGCTGGACCAATGTGAACATTGTGATGAACTACATCA
GAAACCTGGACTCTGAGACTGGGGCCATGGTGAGGCTGCTCGAGGATGGGGACTGATAAGGCGCGCCGGA
TCTTTTTCCCTCTGCCAAAAATTATGGGGACATCATGAAGCCCCTTGAGCATCTGACTTCTGGCTAATAA
AGGAAATTTATTTTCATTGCAATAGTGTGTTGGAATTTTTTGTGTCTCTCACTCGGAAGGACATATGGGA
GGGCAAATCATTTAAAACATCAGAATGAGTATTTGGTTTAGAGTTTGGCAACATATGCCCATATGCTGGC
TGCCATGAACAAAGGTTGGCTATAAAGAGGTCATCAGTATATGAAACAGCCCCCTGCTGTCCATTCCTTA
TTCCATAGAAAAGCCTTGACTTGAGGTTAGATTTTTTTTATATTTTGTTTTGTGTTATTTTTTTCTTTAA
CATCCCTAAAATTTTCCTTACATGTTTTACTAGCCAGATTTTTCCTCCTCTCCTGACTACTCCCAGTCAT
AGCTGTCCCTCTTCTCTTATGGAGATCCCTCGACCTGCAGCCCAAGCTTGGCGTAATCATGGTCATAGCT
GTTTCCTGTGTGAAATTGTTATCCGCTCACAATTCCACACAACATACGAGCCGGAAGCATAAAGTGTAAA
GCCTGGGGTGCCTAATGAGTGAGCTAACTCACATTAATTGCGTTGCGCTCACTGCCCGCTTTCCAGTCGG
GAAACCTGTCGTGCCAGCGGATCCGCATCTCAATTAGTCAGCAACCATAGTCCCGCCCCTAACTCCGCCC
ATCCCGCCCCTAACTCCGCCCAGTTCCGCCCATTCTCCGCCCCATGGCTGACTAATTTTTTTTATTTATG
CAGAGGCCGAGGCCGCCTCGGCCTCTGAGCTATTCCAGAAGTAGTGAGGAGGCTTTTTTGGAGGCCTAGG
CTTTTGCAAAAAGCTAACTTGTTTATTGCAGCTTATAATGGTTACAAATAAAGCAATAGCATCACAAATT
TCACAAATAAAGCATTTTTTTCACTGCATTCTAGTTGTGGTTTGTCCAAACTCATCAATGTATCTTATCA
TGTCTGGATCCGCTGCATTAATGAATCGGCCAACGCGCGGGGAGAGGCGGTTTGCGTATTGGGCGCTCTT
CCGCTTCCTCGCTCACTGACTCGCTGCGCTCGGTCGTTCGGCTGCGGCGAGCGGTATCAGCTCACTCAAA
GGCGGTAATACGGTTATCCACAGAATCAGGGGATAACGCAGGAAAGAACATGTGAGCAAAAGGCCAGCAA
AAGGCCAGGAACCGTAAAAAGGCCGCGTTGCTGGCGTTTTTCCATAGGCTCCGCCCCCCTGACGAGCATC
ACAAAAATCGACGCTCAAGTCAGAGGTGGCGAAACCCGACAGGACTATAAAGATACCAGGCGTTTCCCCC
TGGAAGCTCCCTCGTGCGCTCTCCTGTTCCGACCCTGCCGCTTACCGGATACCTGTCCGCCTTTCTCCCT
TCGGGAAGCGTGGCGCTTTCTCATAGCTCACGCTGTAGGTATCTCAGTTCGGTGTAGGTCGTTCGCTCCA
AGCTGGGCTGTGTGCACGAACCCCCCGTTCAGCCCGACCGCTGCGCCTTATCCGGTAACTATCGTCTTGA
GTCCAACCCGGTAAGACACGACTTATCGCCACTGGCAGCAGCCACTGGTAACAGGATTAGCAGAGCGAGG
TATGTAGGCGGTGCTACAGAGTTCTTGAAGTGGTGGCCTAACTACGGCTACACTAGAAGAACAGTATTTG
GTATCTGCGCTCTGCTGAAGCCAGTTACCTTCGGAAAAAGAGTTGGTAGCTCTTGATCCGGCAAACAAAC
CACCGCTGGTAGCGGTGGTTTTTTTGTTTGCAAGCAGCAGATTACGCGCAGAAAAAAAGGATCTCAAGAA
GATCCTTTGATCTTTTCTACGGGGTCTGACGCTCAGTGGAACGAAAACTCACGTTAAGGGATTTTGGTCA
TGAGATTATCAAAAAGGATCTTCACCTAGATCCTTTTAAATTAAAAATGAAGTTTTAAATCAATCTAAAG
TATATATGAGTAAACTTGGTCTGACAGTTACCAATGCTTAATCAGTGAGGCACCTATCTCAGCGATCTGT
CTATTTCGTTCATCCATAGTTGCCTGACTCCCCGTCGTGTAGATAACTACGATACGGGAGGGCTTACCAT
CTGGCCCCAGTGCTGCAATGATACCGCGAGACCCACGCTCACCGGCTCCAGATTTATCAGCAATAAACCA
GCCAGCCGGAAGGGCCGAGCGCAGAAGTGGTCCTGCAACTTTATCCGCCTCCATCCAGTCTATTAATTGT
TGCCGGGAAGCTAGAGTAAGTAGTTCGCCAGTTAATAGTTTGCGCAACGTTGTTGCCATTGCTACAGGCA
TCGTGGTGTCACGCTCGTCGTTTGGTATGGCTTCATTCAGCTCCGGTTCCCAACGATCAAGGCGAGTTAC
ATGATCCCCCATGTTGTGCAAAAAAGCGGTTAGCTCCTTCGGTCCTCCGATCGTTGTCAGAAGTAAGTTG
GCCGCAGTGTTATCACTCATGGTTATGGCAGCACTGCATAATTCTCTTACTGTCATGCCATCCGTAAGAT
GCTTTTCTGTGACTGGTGAGTACTCAACCAAGTCATTCTGAGAATAGTGTATGCGGCGACCGAGTTGCTC
TTGCCCGGCGTCAATACGGGATAATACCGCGCCACATAGCAGAACTTTAAAAGTGCTCATCATTGGAAAA
CGTTCTTCGGGGCGAAAACTCTCAAGGATCTTACCGCTGTTGAGATCCAGTTCGATGTAACCCACTCGTG
CACCCAACTGATCTTCAGCATCTTTTACTTTCACCAGCGTTTCTGGGTGAGCAAAAACAGGAAGGCAAAA
TGCCGCAAAAAAGGGAATAAGGGCGACACGGAAATGTTGAATACTCATACTCTTCCTTTTTCAATATTAT
TGAAGCATTTATCAGGGTTATTGTCTCATGAGCGGATACATATTTGAATGTATTTAGAAAAATAAACAAA
TAGGGGTTCCGCGCACATTTCCCCGAAAAGTGC
Features (pLannotate 1.2.2; 17 found; start..end, strand, type, name):
     11..390     +  enhancer       CMV enhancer: human cytomegalovirus immediate early enhancer
    392..669     +  promoter       chicken β-actin promoter: No description available
    670..1686    +  intron         chimeric intron: chimera between introns from chicken β-actin and rabbit β-globin
   1748..2340    +  CDS            PuroR: puromycin N-acetyltransferase; pac from Streptomyces; confers resistance to puromycin
   2458..3483    +  CDS            cre: RECR_BPP1 - Experimental evidence at protein level: Swiss-Prot protein existence level 1. Catalyzes site-specific recombination between two 34-base- pair LOXP sites. Its role is to maintain the phage genome as a monomeric unit-copy plasmid in the lysogenic state. From Escherichia phage P1 (Bacteriophage P1).
   3566..3621    +  polyA_signal   β-globin poly(A) signal: rabbit β-globin polyadenylation signal (Gil and Proudfoot, 1987)
   4006..4022    -  protein_bind   lac operator: The lac repressor binds to the lac operator to inhibit transcription in E. coli. This inhibition can be relieved by adding lactose or isopropyl-β-D-thiogalactopyranoside (IPTG). lac repressor encoded by lacI
   4030..4060    -  promoter       lac promoter: promoter for the E. coli lac operon
   4075..4096    -  protein_bind   CAP binding site: CAP binding activates transcription in the presence of cAMP. E. coli catabolite activator protein
   4109..4148    -  CDS            lacI (fragment): lac repressor; lacI; The lac repressor binds to the lac operator to inhibit transcription in E. coli. This inhibition can be relieved by adding lactose or isopropyl-β-D-thiogalactopyranoside (IPTG).
   4155..4177    +  promoter       SV40 promoter (fragment): SV40 enhancer and early promoter
   4201..4336    +  rep_origin     SV40 ori: SV40 origin of replication
   4356..4490    +  polyA_signal   SV40 poly(A) signal: SV40 polyadenylation signal
   4492..4546    -  CDS            lacI (fragment): lac repressor; lacI; The lac repressor binds to the lac operator to inhibit transcription in E. coli. This inhibition can be relieved by adding lactose or isopropyl-β-D-thiogalactopyranoside (IPTG).
   4729..5317    -  rep_origin     ori: high-copy-number ColE1/pMB1/pBR322/pUC origin of replication
   5488..6348    -  CDS            AmpR: β-lactamase; bla; confers resistance to ampicillin, carbenicillin, and related antibiotics
   6349..6453    -  promoter       AmpR promoter: bla
