[The description below was written by a language model from this plasmid's Addgene catalogue record and pLannotate feature annotations shown in this document.]
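Description:
pCAGGS-pac-T2A-iCre (v2) is a 6,473-nt mammalian expression plasmid built on the pCAGGS backbone and designed to co-express a puromycin resistance marker and Cre recombinase from a single transcript. It is maintained in E. coli as a high-copy plasmid through a ColE1/pUC-type origin and is selected with ampicillin via the β-lactamase gene and its own promoter. The backbone also carries remnants typical of this vector family: a lac promoter/operator region with a CAP binding site, short lacI fragments, an SV40 promoter fragment, an SV40 origin of replication (which permits episomal amplification in cells expressing large T antigen) and an SV40 polyadenylation signal.

The payload is driven by the composite CAG promoter, made up of the CMV immediate early enhancer, the chicken β-actin promoter and a chimeric chicken β-actin/rabbit β-globin intron, which gives strong, broadly active expression in mammalian cells. Downstream lies the synthetic pac-T2A-iCre open reading frame, terminated by the rabbit β-globin poly(A) signal. The pac gene encodes puromycin N-acetyltransferase, and iCre is a version of the phage P1 Cre recombinase, which catalyses recombination between loxP sites. The T2A element itself is not annotated in the feature table, but the gap between the two coding sequences is consistent with its presence. It causes ribosomal skipping, so the two proteins are produced separately from one message.

This arrangement allows cells that have taken up the plasmid to be enriched with puromycin while Cre acts on floxed alleles or reporters, although the record states the purpose only in general terms. Version 2 differs from the earlier pCAGGS-pac-T2A-iCre plasmid by deletion of an extra valine residue.
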