Addgene plasmid #125821: pCAGGS-pac-T2A-iCre (v2)
Purpose: Puromycin resistance gene and iCre recombinase (version 2)
Depositing lab: Mario Capecchi. Depositing organization: University of Utah.
Backbone
  Vector backbone: pCAGGS
  Vector type: Mammalian Expression, Cre/Lox
Growth in bacteria
  Bacterial resistance: Ampicillin, 100 μg/mL
  Growth temperature: 30°C
  Growth strain: DH10B
  Copy number: High Copy
Gene/Insert
  Gene/Insert name: pac-T2A-iCre
  Species: Synthetic
Resource information
  A portion of this plasmid was derived from a plasmid made by: iCre is from Rolf Sprengel.
Terms and licenses: Academic/Nonprofit Terms; Industry Terms: Not Available to Industry
Depositor comments: An extra Valine in plasmid pCAGGS-pac-T2A-iCre (#113849) is deleted.
How to cite: pCAGGS-pac-T2A-iCre (v2) was a gift from Mario Capecchi (Addgene plasmid # 125821 ; http://n2t.net/addgene:125821 ; RRID:Addgene_125821)
